>Addgene plasmid #201189 | pcDNA3.3_SARS2_XBB.1.16 | addgene full sequence | sequence record 393640 | Addgene NGS Result
GCCATGGGGCGGAGAATGGGCGGAACTGGGCGGAGTTAGGGGCGGGATGGGCGGAGTTAGGGGCGGGACT
ATGGTTGCTGACTAATTGAGATGCATGCTTTGCATACTTCTGCCTGCTGGGGAGCCTGGGGACTTTCCAC
ACCTGGTTGCTGACTAATTGAGATGCATGCTTTGCATACTTCTGCCTGCTGGGGAGCCTGGGGACTTTCC
ACACCCTAACTGACACACATTCCACAGAATTAATTCGCGTTAAATTTTTGTTAAATCAGCTCATTTTTTA
ACCAATAGGCCGAAATCGGCAAAATCCCTTATAAATCAAAAGAATAGACCGAGATAGGGT
[37 nt withheld, positions 341-377]
AAAGAACGTGGACTCCAACGTCAAAGG
[49 nt withheld, positions 405-453]
T
[91 nt withheld, positions 455-545]
G
[124 nt withheld, positions 547-670]
GGGGATACCCCCTAGAGCCCCAGCTGCGCAGATCTGCTATGGCAGGGCCTGCCGCCCCGACGTTGGCTGC
GAGCCCTGGGCCTTCACCCGAACTTGGGGGGTGGGGTGGGGAAAAGGAAGAAACGCGGGCGTATTGGCCC
CAATGGGGTCTCGGTGGGGTATCGACAGAGTGCCAGCCCTGGGACCGAACCCCGCGTTTATGAACAAACG
ACCCAACACCCGTGCGTTTTATTCTGTCTTTTTATTGCCGTCATAGCGCGGGTTCCTTCCGGTATTGTCT
CCTTCCGTGTTTCAGTTAGCCTCCCCCGTTTGGTACCACCGGTTCAGTCAGTTAGATATCAAGCTTCCAT
GGCTCGAGTCACTTACAACAGGAGCCACAGGAACAACAGCCTTTCAGACAGGAACAACAGGAGGTCATAC
AACACAGCATTATGGTCACCATCACAATGGCAATCAGTCCAGCAATGAAGCCCAGCCAGATGTACCATGG
CCACTTGATGTATTGTTCATATTTGCCCAGTTCTTGGAGGTCAATCAGGGACTCATTCAGGTTCTTAGCC
ACCTCATTCAGTCTGTCAATCTCCTTCTGGATGTTCACCACAGAGGCATTGATGCCAGAGATGTCTCCCA
GGTCCACATCAGGGCTGGTGTGGTTCTTGAAGTATTTGTCCAGTTCCTCCTTGAAGGAGTCCAGTTCAGG
TTGGAGTGGGTCATAGACTGTGTTGTTCACAATGCCAATCACCACATCACAGTTGCCAGACACAAAGGTG
TTGTCTGTGGTGATAATCTGTGGTTCATAGAAGTTCCTCTGGGTCACAAACCAGTGGGTGCCATTGCTCA
CAAACACTCCCTCCCTTGGAAAGTGAGCCTTGCCATCATGGCAGATGGCAGGGGCTGTGGTGAAGTTCTT
CTCCTGGGCAGGCACATAGGTCACATGCAGGAACACCACTCCATGAGGGGCAGACTGTGGAAAACTCATC
AGGTGGTAGCCCTTGCCACAGAAGTCCACCCTCTTGCTTTGTCCCAGCACACACTCACTCATCTTGGTGG
CAGCCAGGTTGGCAGATGCCCTAATCTCAGCAGCCCTGATAAGTTGTTGGGTCACATAGGTTTGGAGGGA
TTGGAGTCTGCCTGTAATCAGTCTGTCAATCTGGACCTCAGCCTCCACCTTGTCCAGTCTGCTCAGGATG
TCATTCAGCACAGAGGAGATGGCTCCAAACTTGCTGGAAAGTTGCTTCACCAGGGTGTTCAGAGCCTGGG
CATTATGGTTCACCACATCTTGGAGTTTGCCCAGGGCAGAGGCTGTGCTGGACAGGGAGTCCTGAATCTT
GCCAATGGCAGAGTTGAACTGGTTGGCAATCAGTTTCTGGTTCTCATAGAGCACATTCTGGGTCACTCCA
ATGCCATTGAACCTGTAAGCCATCTGCATAGCAAATGGGATTTGGAGGGCTGCTCCTGCTCCAAAGGTCC
AGCCAGAGGTGATGGTGCCAGCCAGCAGGGCAGAGGTGTATTGGGCAATCATCTCATCTGTCAGCAGTGG
AGGCAGCACGGTCAGTCCATTGAACTTCTGGGCACAAATCAGGTCCCTTGCAGCAATGTCTCCCAGACAG
TCTCCATATTGCTTGATGAAGCCAGCATCAGCCAGGGTCACCTTGTTGAACAGCAGGTCCTCAATGAAGG
ACCTCTTGCTTGGCTTGCTTGGGTCAGGCAGAATCTGGCTGAAGTTGAAGCCTCCAAAGTACTTGATTGG
AGGTGTCTTGTAAATCTGCTTCACCTGGGCAAACACCTCCTGGGTGTTCTTGTCCTGTTCCACAGCAATG
CCTGTCAGAGCCCTCTTAAGTTGGGTACAGAAGGAGCCATATTGGAGCAGCAGGTTGCTACACTCTGTGC
TGTCTCCACAGATATACATTGTACAGTCCACAGAGGTCTTGGTCATACTCACAGGCAGAATTTCTGTGGT
CACAGAGATGGTGAAGTTGGTTGGGATGGCAATGCTGTTGTTGCTGTAAGCCACAGAGTTCTCTGCTCCC
AGACTCATTGTGTAGGCAATGATGCTCTGGCTTGCCACAGACCTTGCCCTCCTATGGCTCTTGGTCTGGG
TCTGGTAGGAGGCACAGATGCCTGCTCCAATTGGGATGTCACACTCATAGGAGTTGTTCACATACTCTGC
TCCAATCAGACAGCCAGCCCTGGTCTGGAACACATTGCTGCCTGTGCTGTAGACCCTCCAGGTTGGTGTA
AGTTGGTCAGCATGGATAGCCACAGGCACCTCAGTACAGTTCACACCCTGGTAGAGCACAGCCACCTGGT
TGCTGGTGTTGGTGCCAGGTGTAATCACAGACACTCCTCCAAAGGAACATGGTGTGATGTCCAGAATCTC
CAAGGTCTGTGGGTCCCTCACAGCATCTGTGGTGTCAGCAATGTCCCTGCCAAACTGTTGGAATGGCAGG
AACTTCTTGTTGCTCTCTGTCAGCACTCCTGTGCCTGTCAGTCCATTGAAGTTGAAGTTCACACACTTGT
TCTTCACCAGGTTGGTGCTCTTCTTTGGTCCACACACTGTGGCAGGGGCATGGAGCAGTTCAAAGGACAG
CACCACCACCCTGTATGGTTGGTGGCCCACTCCATAGGTTGGTCTGAAGCCATAGGACTGGAGTGGAGAG
TAACAGTTCGGGCCCGCCACTCCATTACATGGTCTGTTGCCAGCCTGGTAAATCTCTGTGCTGATGTCCC
TCTCAAATGGTTTCAGCTTGCTCTTCCTGAACAGTCTGTAGAGGTAGTTGTAGTTGCCTGACGGCTTGCT
GTCCAGCTTGTTGCTGTTCCAGGCAATCACACAGCCTGTGAAGTCATCAGGCAGTTTGTAGTTGTAGTCA
GCAATGTTGCCTGTTTGTCCAGGGGCAATCTGACTCACCTCATTTCCCCTAATCACAAAGGAGTCAGCAT
AGACATTGGTGAAACACAGGTCATTCAGTTTGGTTGGGCTCACTCCATAACACTTGAAGGCGAAGAAGGG
GGCAAAGTTGTAGATCACAGAGTAGTCAGCCACACAGTTGCTAATCCTCTTCCTGTTCCAGGCATAGACA
GAGGCAAACGTGGTGGCATTGAACACCTCGTGAAATGGACACAGGTTGGTGATGTTTGGAAACCTCACAA
TGCTCTCTGTTGGTTGGACCCTGAAGTTGCTGGTCTGGTAGATGCCCTTCTCCACTGTGAAGGATTTCAG
GGTACACTTGGTCTCAGACAGTGGGTCCAGGGCACAGTCCACAGCATCTGTGATGGTGCCATTCTCATTG
TATTTCAGCAGGAAGGTCCTTGGTTGGAGGTAGCCCACATAGTAGGCTGCTGCTCCTGCTGTCCAGCCAG
AGGAGGAGTCTACAGGTGTCAGGTAGGACCTGTGCAGAGCCAGCAGGGTCTGGAACCTGGTGATGTTGAT
GCCAATTGGCAGGTCCACCAGTGGTTCCAAGGCAGAGAAGCCCTGTGGCAGGTCCCTCTCCAGGTTGATT
GGTGTGTGTTTGCTGTAAATCTTGAAGTAGCCATCAATGTTCTTGAACACAAACTCCCTCAGGTTCTTGA
AGTTGCCCTCCTTGCCCACCAAGTCCATCAGGAATGGTTGGCTCACATATTCAAAGGTACAGTTGTTGGC
AGAGGAGTAGACCCTGAACTCAGACTCCATCCAGGACTTGTTGTTCTTCTGGTAGACGTCCAGGAATGGG
TCATTACAGAACTGGAACTCACACACCTTAATCACCACATTGGTGGCATTGTTCACAATCAGCAGGGACT
GGGTCTTGCTGTCCAGGGTGGTGCCAAAAATCCAGCCCCTGATGATGTTGCTCTTCTCTGTGCTGGCAAA
GTAGACTCCATCATTGAATGGCAGCGCAGGGTTGTCAAACCTCTTGGTGCCATTGGTGCCAGACACATGG
ATGGCATGGAACCAGGTCACATTGCTGAAGAATGGCAGGAACAGGTCCTGGGTGCTGTGCAGCACAGAGG
ACCTGAACACCTTGTCAGGGTAGTAGACTCCCCTGGTGAAGGAGTTGGTGTAGGATTGGGTCCTGGTGAT
CAGGTTCACACACTGGCTGGACACCAGTGGCAGCAGCACCAGGAACACAAACATGGATCCGAATTCTCTA
GAGTTAACCTTAAGGAGCTCAGTCCGGAGGCTGGATCGGTCCCGGTGTCTTCTATGGAGGTCAAAACAGC
GTGGATGGCGTCTCCAGGCGATCTGACGGTTCACTAAACGAGCTCTGCTTATATAGACCTCCCACCGTAC
ACGCCTACCGCCCATTTGCGTCAATGGGGCGGAGTTGTTACGACATTTTGGAAAGTCCCGTTGATTTTGG
TGCCAAAACAAACTCCCATTGACGTCAATGGGGTGGAGACTTGGAAATCCCCGTGAGTCAAACCGCTATC
CACGCCCATTGATGTACTGCCAAAACCGCATCACCATGGTAATAGCGATGACTAATACGTAGATGTACTG
CCAAGTAGGAAAGTCCCATAAGGTCATGTACTGGGCATAATGCCAGGCGGGCCATTTACCGTCATTGACG
TCAATAGGGGGCGTACTTGGCATATGATACACTTGATGTACTGCCAAGTGGGCAGTTTACCGTAAATACT
CCACCCATTGACGTCAATGGAAAGTCCCTATTGGCGTTACTATGGGAACATACGTCATTATTGACGTCAA
TGGGCGGGGGTCGTTGGGCGGTCAGCCAGGCGGGCCATTTACCGTAAGTTATGTAACGCGGAACTCCATA
TATGGGCTATGAACTAATGACCCCGTAATTGATTACTATTAATAACTAGTCAATAATCAATGTCAACGCG
TATATCTGGCCCGTACATCGCGAAGCAGCGCAAAACGCCTAACCCTAAGCAGATTCTTCATGCAATTGTC
GGTCAAGCCTTGCCTTGTTGTAGCTTAAATTTTGCTCGCGCACTACTCAGCGACCTCCAACACACAAGCA
GGGAGCAGATACTGGCTTAACTATGCGGCATCAGAGCAGATTGTACTGAGAGTGCACCATAGGGGATCGG
GAGATCTCCCGATCCGTCGACGTCAGGTGGCACTTTTCGGGGAAATGTGCGCGGAACCCCTATTTGTTTA
TTTTTCTAAATACATTCAAATATGTATCCGCTCATGAGACAATAACCCTGATAAATGCTTCAATAATATT
GAAAAAGGAAGAGTATGAGTATTCAACATTTCCGTGTCGCCCTTATTCCCTTTTTTGCGGCATTTTGCCT
TCCTGTTTTTGCTCACCCAGAAACGCTGGTGAAAGTAAAAGATGCTGAAGATCAGTTGGGTGCACGAGTG
GGTTACATCGAACTGGATCTCAACAGCGGTAAGATCCTTGAGAGTTTTCGCCCCGAAGAACGTTTTCCAA
TGATGAGCACTTTTAAAGTTCTGCTATGTGGCGCGGTATTATCCCGTATTGACGCCGGGCAAGAGCAACT
CGGTCGCCGCATACACTATTCTCAGAATGACTTGGTTGAGTACTCACCAGTCACAGAAAAGCATCTTACG
GATGGCATGACAGTAAGAGAATTATGCAGTGCTGCCATAACCATGAGTGATAACACTGCGGCCAACTTAC
TTCTGACAACGATCGGAGGACCGAAGGAGCTAACCGCTTTTTTGCACAACATGGGGGATCATGTAACTCG
CCTTGATCGTTGGGAACCGGAGCTGAATGAAGCCATACCAAACGACGAGCGTGACACCACGATGCCTGTA
GCAATGGCAACAACGTTGCGCAAACTATTAACTGGCGAACTACTTACTCTAGCTTCCCGGCAACAATTAA
TAGACTGGATGGAGGCGGATAAAGTTGCAGGACCACTTCTGCGCTCGGCCCTTCCGGCTGGCTGGTTTAT
TGCTGATAAATCTGGAGCCGGTGAGCGTGGGTCTCGCGGTATCATTGCAGCACTGGGGCCAGATGGTAAG
CCCTCCCGTATCGTAGTTATCTACACGACGGGGAGTCAGGCAACTATGGATGAACGAAATAGACAGATCG
CTGAGATAGGTGCCTCACTGATTAAGCATTGGTAACTGTCAGACCAAGTTTACTCATATATACTTTAGAT
TGATTTAAAACTTCATTTTTAATTTAAAAGGATCTAGGTGAAGATCCTTTTTGATAATCTCATGACCAAA
ATCCCTTAACGTGAGTTTTCGTTCCACTGAGCGTCAGACCCCGTAGAAAAGATCAAAGGATCTTCTTGAG
ATCCTTTTTTTCTGCGCGTAATCTGCTGCTTGCAAACAAAAAAACCACCGCTACCAGCGGTGGTTTGTTT
GCCGGATCAAGAGCTACCAACTCTTTTTCCGAAGGTAACTGGCTTCAGCAGAGCGCAGATACCAAATACT
GTTCTTCTAGTGTAGCCGTAGTTAGGCCACCACTTCAAGAACTCTGTAGCACCGCCTACATACCTCGCTC
TGCTAATCCTGTTACCAGTGGCTGCTGCCAGTGGCGATAAGTCGTGTCTTACCGGGTTGGACTCAAGACG
ATAGTTACCGGATAAGGCGCAGCGGTCGGGCTGAACGGGGGGTTCGTGCACACAGCCCAGCTTGGAGCGA
ACGACCTACACCGAACTGAGATACCTACAGCGTGAGCTATGAGAAAGCGCCACGCTTCCCGAAGGGAGAA
AGGCGGACAGGTATCCGGTAAGCGGCAGGGTCGGAACAGGAGAGCGCACGAGGGAGCTTCCAGGGGGAAA
CGCCTGGTATCTTTATAGTCCTGTCGGGTTTCGCCACCTCTGACTTGAGCGTCGATTTTTGTGATGCTCG
TCAGGGGGGCGGAGCCTATGGAAAAACGCCAGCAACGCGGCCTTTTTACGGTTCCTGGCCTTTTGCTGGC
CTTTTGCTCACATGTTCTTTCCTGCGTTATCCCCTGATTCTGTGGATAACCGTATTACCGCCTTTGAGTG
AGCTGATACCGCTCGCCGCAGCCGAACGACCGAGCGCAGCGAGTCAGTGAGCGAGGAAGCGGAAGAGCGC
CCAATACGCAAACCGCCTCTCCCCGCGCGTTGGCCGATTCATTAATGCAGCTGGCACGACAGGTTTCCCG
ACTGGAAAGCGGGCAGTGAGCGCAACGCAATTAATGTGAGTTAGCTCACTCATTAGGCACCCCAGGCTTT
ACACTTTATGCTTCCGGCTCGTATGTTGTGTGGAATTGTGAGCGGATAACAATTTCACACAGGAAACAGC
TATGACCATGATTACGCCAAGCTCTAGCTAGAGGTCGACGGTATACAGACATGATAAGATACATTGATGA
GTTTGGACAAACCACAACTAGAATGCAGTGAAAAAAATGCTTTATTTGTGAAATTTGTGATGCTATTGCT
TTATTTGTAACCATTATAAGCTGCAATAAACAAGTTGGGGTGGGCGAAGAACTCCAGCATGAGATCCCCG
CGCTGGAGGATCATCCAGCCGGCGTCCCGGAAAACGATTCCGAAGCCCAACCTTTCATAGAAGGCGGCGG
TGGAATCGAAATCTCGTGATGGCAGGTTGGGCGTCGCTTGGTCGGTCATTTCGCGAACCCCAGAGTCCCG
CTCAGAAGAACTCGTCAAGAAGGCGATAGAAGGCGATGCGCTGCGAATCGGGAGCGGCGATACCGTAAAG
CACGAGGAAGCGGTCAGCCCATTCGCCGCCAAGCTCTTCAGCAATATCACGGGTAGCCAACGCTATGTCC
TGATAGCGGTCCGCCACACCCAGCCGGCCACAGTCGATGAATCCAGAAAAGCGGCCATTTTCCACCATGA
TATTCGGCAAGCAGGCATCGCCATGGGTCACGACGAGATCCTCGCCGTCGGGCATGCGCGCCTTGAGCCT
GGCGAACAGTTCGGCTGGCGCGAGCCCCTGATGCTCTTCGTCCAGATCATCCTGATCGACAAGACCGGCT
TCCATCCGAGTACGTGCTCGCTCGATGCGATGTTTCGCTTGGTGGTCGAATGGGCAGGTAGCCGGATCAA
GCGTATGCAGCCGCCGCATTGCATCAGCCATGATGGATACTTTCTCGGCAGGAGCAAGGTGAGATGACAG
GAGATCCTGCCCCGGCACTTCGCCCAATAGCAGCCAGTCCCTTCCCGCTTCAGTGACAACGTCGAGCACA
GCTGCGCAAGGAACGCCCGTCGTGGCCAGCCACGATAGCCGCGCTGCCTCGTCCTGCAGTTCATTCAGGG
CACCGGACAGGTCGGTCTTGACAAAAAGAACCGGGCGCCCCTGCGCTGACAGCCGGAACACGGCGGCATC
AGAGCAGCCGATTGTCTGTTGTGCCCAGTCATAGCCGAATAGCCTCTCCACCCAAGCGGCCGGAGAACCT
GCGTGCAATCCATCTTGTTCAATCATGCGAAACGATCCTCATCCTGTCTCTTGATCAGATCCGAAAATGG
ATATACAAGCTCCCGGGAGCTTTTTGCAAAAGCCTAGGCCTCCAAAAAAGCCTCCTCACTACTTCTGGAA
TAGCTCAGAGGCAGAGGCGGCCTCGGCCTCTGCATAAATAAAAAAAATTAGTCA
Features (pLannotate 1.2.2; 18 found; start..end, strand, type, name):
    242..670     -  rep_origin     f1 ori (sequence partly withheld): f1 bacteriophage origin of replication; arrow indicates direction of (+) strand synthesis
    765..781     +  polyA_signal   bGH poly(A) signal (fragment): bovine growth hormone polyadenylation signal
    872..920     -  polyA_signal   HSV TK poly(A) signal: herpes simplex virus thymidine kinase polyadenylation signal (Cole and Stacy, 1985)
   1032..4784    -  CDS            S: SPIKE_SARS2 - Experimental evidence at protein level: Swiss-Prot protein existence level 1. [Spike glycoprotein]: May down-regulate host tetherin (BST2) by lysosomal degradation, thereby counteracting its antiviral activity. From Severe acute respiratory syndrome coronavirus 2 (2019-nCoV) (SARS-CoV-2).
   4911..5114    -  promoter       CMV promoter: human cytomegalovirus (CMV) immediate early promoter
   5115..5494    -  enhancer       CMV enhancer: human cytomegalovirus immediate early enhancer
   5649..5701    +  misc_feature   bom (fragment): basis of mobility region from pBR322
   5760..5864    +  promoter       AmpR promoter: bla
   5865..6725    +  CDS            AmpR: β-lactamase; bla; confers resistance to ampicillin, carbenicillin, and related antibiotics
   6896..7484    +  rep_origin     ori: high-copy-number ColE1/pMB1/pBR322/pUC origin of replication
   7667..7759    +  CDS            lacI (fragment): lac repressor; lacI; The lac repressor binds to the lac operator to inhibit transcription in E. coli. This inhibition can be relieved by adding lactose or isopropyl-β-D-thiogalactopyranoside (IPTG).
   7772..7793    +  protein_bind   CAP binding site: CAP binding activates transcription in the presence of cAMP. E. coli catabolite activator protein
   7808..7838    +  promoter       lac promoter: promoter for the E. coli lac operon
   7846..7862    +  protein_bind   lac operator: The lac repressor binds to the lac operator to inhibit transcription in E. coli. This inhibition can be relieved by adding lactose or isopropyl-β-D-thiogalactopyranoside (IPTG). lac repressor encoded by lacI
   7935..8056    -  polyA_signal   SV40 poly(A) signal: SV40 polyadenylation signal
   8051..8209    -  CDS            ble (fragment): BLE_KLEPN - Experimental evidence at protein level: Swiss-Prot protein existence level 1. Binding protein with a strong affinity to the bleomycin family of antibiotics. Binds to CL990; an antimitotic-antibiotic compound. From Klebsiella pneumoniae.
   8235..9026    -  CDS            neo: KKA2_KLEPN - Also known as kan, nptII. Experimental evidence at protein level: Swiss-Prot protein existence level 1. Resistance to kanamycin, neomycin, paromomycin, ribostamycin, butirosin and gentamicin B. From Klebsiella pneumoniae.
   9093..228     -  promoter       SV40 promoter (across the origin): SV40 enhancer and early promoter
