[The description below was written by a language model from this plasmid's Addgene catalogue record and pLannotate feature annotations shown in this document.]
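Description:
pcDNA3.3_SARS2_XBB.1.16 is a mammalian expression plasmid built on the pcDNA3.3 backbone that carries the spike glycoprotein gene of the SARS-CoV-2 XBB.1.16 variant. The catalogue lists a total size of about 9.3 kb with a roughly 3.8 kb insert, and the sequenced record is 9,194 nt. It is maintained in E. coli as a high-copy plasmid through a ColE1/pUC-type origin and is selected with ampicillin via the β-lactamase gene. An f1 origin is also present, along with leftover backbone fragments (a bom fragment, a lacI fragment and the lac promoter/operator region) that have no stated role in the construct.

The spike coding sequence was inserted between BamHI and XhoI sites, both retained, downstream of the human cytomegalovirus immediate-early enhancer and promoter, which drives strong constitutive transcription in transfected mammalian cells. Transcripts are terminated by the herpes simplex virus thymidine kinase polyadenylation signal; only a short fragment of a bGH poly(A) signal is annotated nearby. According to the record, this spike differs from the XBB.1.5 sequence by E180V and a change at position 478 to arginine. No epitope tags or reporters are annotated. A separate cassette, consisting of the SV40 enhancer/early promoter, the neomycin phosphotransferase gene, a ble fragment and the SV40 poly(A) signal, allows G418 selection of mammalian cells.

The stated purpose is to express XBB.1.16 spike for pseudovirus production, in which the spike supplies the envelope protein on particles whose other components come from separate constructs not described in this record.
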