Addgene plasmid #201189: pcDNA3.3_SARS2_XBB.1.16
Purpose: expressing SARS-CoV-2 XBB.1.16 spike protein for pseudovirus production
Depositing lab: David Nemazee. Depositing organization: Scripps California (The Scripps Research Institute).
Backbone
  Vector backbone: pcDNA3.3
  Backbone size w/o insert (bp): 5500
  Total vector size (bp): 9300
  Vector type: Mammalian Expression
  Selectable markers: Neomycin (select with G418)
Growth in bacteria
  Bacterial resistance: Ampicillin, 100 μg/mL
  Growth temperature: 37°C
  Growth strain: DH5alpha
  Copy number: High Copy
Gene/Insert
  Gene/Insert name: Spike (XBB.1.16)
  Species: SARS-CoV-2
  Insert size (bp): 3800
  Mutation: E180V, T(K)478R on the basis of XBB.1.5
  Entrez Gene: S (a.k.a. GU280_gp02, spike glycoprotein)
  Promoter: CMV
  Cloning method: Restriction Enzyme; 5′ cloning site BamHI (not destroyed); 3′ cloning site XhoI (not destroyed)
  Sequencing primers: 5′ CMV-F; 3′ TK_pA-R
Terms and licenses: Academic/Nonprofit Terms; Industry Terms: Not Available to Industry
How to cite: pcDNA3.3_SARS2_XBB.1.16 was a gift from David Nemazee (Addgene plasmid # 201189 ; http://n2t.net/addgene:201189 ; RRID:Addgene_201189)
